>Addgene plasmid #212047 | 3'-BirA*-FLAG minimal CMV pCDNA5 | addgene full sequence | sequence record 421248 | Addgene NGS Result
TTGCATCGGCCGCGCTCCCGATTCCGGAAGTGCTTGACATTGGGGAGTTCAGCGAGAGCCTGACCTATTG
CATCTCCCGCCGTGCACAGGGTGTCACGTTGCAAGACCTGCCTGAAACCGAACTGCCCGCTGTTCTGCAG
CCGGTCGCGGAGGCCATGGATGCGATCGCTGCGGCCGATCTTAGCCAGACGAGCGGGTTCGGCCCATTCG
GACCGCAAGGAATCGGTCAATACACTACATGGCGTGATTTCATATGCGCGATTGCTGATCCCCATGTGTA
TCACTGGCAAACTGTGATGGACGACACCGTCAGTGCGTCCGTCGCGCAGGCTCTCGATGAGCTGATGCTT
TGGGCCGAGGACTGCCCCGAAGTCCGGCACCTCGTGCACGCGGATTTCGGCTCCAACAATGTCCTGACGG
ACAATGGCCGCATAACAGCGGTCATTGACTGGAGCGAGGCGATGTTCGGGGATTCCCAATACGAGGTCGC
CAACATCTTCTTCTGGAGGCCGTGGTTGGCTTGTATGGAGCAGCAGACGCGCTACTTCGAGCGGAGGCAT
CCGGAGCTTGCAGGATCGCCGCGGCTCCGGGCGTATATGCTCCGCATTGGTCTTGACCAACTCTATCAGA
GCTTGGTTGACGGCAATTTCGATGATGCAGCTTGGGCGCAGGGTCGATGCGACGCAATCGTCCGATCCGG
AGCCGGGACTGTCGGGCGTACACAAATCGCCCGCAGAAGCGCGGCCGTCTGGACCGATGGCTGTGTAGAA
GTACTCGCCGATAGTGGAAACCGACGCCCCAGCACTCGTCCGAGGGCAAAGGAATAGCACGTACTACGAG
ATTTCGATTCCACCGCCGCCTTCTATGAAAGGTTGGGCTTCGGAATCGTTTTCCGGGACGCCGGCTGGAT
GATCCTCCAGCGCGGGGATCTCATGCTGGAGTTCTTCGCCCACCCCAACTTGTTTATTGCAGCTTATAAT
GGTTACAAATAAAGCAATAGCATCACAAATTTCACAAATAAAGCATTTTTTTCACTGCATTCTAGTTGTG
GTTTGTCCAAACTCATCAATGTATCTTATCATGTCTGTATACCGTCGACCTCTAGCTAGAGCTTGGCGTA
ATCATGGTCATAGCTGTTTCCTGTGTGAAATTGTTATCCGCTCACAATTCCACACAACATACGAGCCGGA
AGCATAAAGTGTAAAGCCTGGGGTGCCTAATGAGTGAGCTAACTCACATTAATTGCGTTGCGCTCACTGC
CCGCTTTCCAGTCGGGAAACCTGTCGTGCCAGCTGCATTAATGAATCGGCCAACGCGCGGGGAGAGGCGG
TTTGCGTATTGGGCGCTCTTCCGCTTCCTCGCTCACTGACTCGCTGCGCTCGGTCGTTCGGCTGCGGCGA
GCGGTATCAGCTCACTCAAAGGCGGTAATACGGTTATCCACAGAATCAGGGGATAACGCAGGAAAGAACA
TGTGAGCAAAAGGCCAGCAAAAGGCCAGGAACCGTAAAAAGGCCGCGTTGCTGGCGTTTTTCCATAGGCT
CCGCCCCCCTGACGAGCATCACAAAAATCGACGCTCAAGTCAGAGGTGGCGAAACCCGACAGGACTATAA
AGATACCAGGCGTTTCCCCCTGGAAGCTCCCTCGTGCGCTCTCCTGTTCCGACCCTGCCGCTTACCGGAT
ACCTGTCCGCCTTTCTCCCTTCGGGAAGCGTGGCGCTTTCTCATAGCTCACGCTGTAGGTATCTCAGTTC
GGTGTAGGTCGTTCGCTCCAAGCTGGGCTGTGTGCACGAACCCCCCGTTCAGCCCGACCGCTGCGCCTTA
TCCGGTAACTATCGTCTTGAGTCCAACCCGGTAAGACACGACTTATCGCCACTGGCAGCAGCCACTGGTA
ACAGGATTAGCAGAGCGAGGTATGTAGGCGGTGCTACAGAGTTCTTGAAGTGGTGGCCTAACTACGGCTA
CACTAGAAGAACAGTATTTGGTATCTGCGCTCTGCTGAAGCCAGTTACCTTCGGAAAAAGAGTTGGTAGC
TCTTGATCCGGCAAACAAACCACCGCTGGTAGCGGTGGTTTTTTTGTTTGCAAGCAGCAGATTACGCGCA
GAAAAAAAGGATCTCAAGAAGATCCTTTGATCTTTTCTACGGGGTCTGACGCTCAGTGGAACGAAAACTC
ACGTTAAGGGATTTTGGTCATGAGATTATCAAAAAGGATCTTCACCTAGATCCTTTTAAATTAAAAATGA
AGTTTTAAATCAATCTAAAGTATATATGAGTAAACTTGGTCTGACAGTTACCAATGCTTAATCAGTGAGG
CACCTATCTCAGCGATCTGTCTATTTCGTTCATCCATAGTTGCCTGACTCCCCGTCGTGTAGATAACTAC
GATACGGGAGGGCTTACCATCTGGCCCCAGTGCTGCAATGATACCGCGAGACCCACGCTCACCGGCTCCA
GATTTATCAGCAATAAACCAGCCAGCCGGAAGGGCCGAGCGCAGAAGTGGTCCTGCAACTTTATCCGCCT
CCATCCAGTCTATTAATTGTTGCCGGGAAGCTAGAGTAAGTAGTTCGCCAGTTAATAGTTTGCGCAACGT
TGTTGCCATTGCTACAGGCATCGTGGTGTCACGCTCGTCGTTTGGTATGGCTTCATTCAGCTCCGGTTCC
CAACGATCAAGGCGAGTTACATGATCCCCCATGTTGTGCAAAAAAGCGGTTAGCTCCTTCGGTCCTCCGA
TCGTTGTCAGAAGTAAGTTGGCCGCAGTGTTATCACTCATGGTTATGGCAGCACTGCATAATTCTCTTAC
TGTCATGCCATCCGTAAGATGCTTTTCTGTGACTGGTGAGTACTCAACCAAGTCATTCTGAGAATAGTGT
ATGCGGCGACCGAGTTGCTCTTGCCCGGCGTCAATACGGGATAATACCGCGCCACATAGCAGAACTTTAA
AAGTGCTCATCATTGGAAAACGTTCTTCGGGGCGAAAACTCTCAAGGATCTTACCGCTGTTGAGATCCAG
TTCGATGTAACCCACTCGTGCACCCAACTGATCTTCAGCATCTTTTACTTTCACCAGCGTTTCTGGGTGA
GCAAAAACAGGAAGGCAAAATGCCGCAAAAAAGGGAATAAGGGCGACACGGAAATGTTGAATACTCATAC
TCTTCCTTTTTCAATATTATTGAAGCATTTATCAGGGTTATTGTCTCATGAGCGGATACATATTTGAATG
TATTTAGAAAAATAAACAAATAGGGGTTCCGCGCACATTTCCCCGAAAAGTGCCACCTGACGTCGACGGA
TCGGGAGATCTCCCGATCCCCTATGGTGCACTCTCAGTACAATCTGCTCTGATGCCGCATAGTTAAGCCA
GTATCTGCTCCCTGCTTGTGTGTTGGAGGTCGCTGAGTAGTGCGCGAGCAAAATTTAAGCTACAACAAGG
CAAGGCTTGACCGACAATTGCATGAAGAATCTGCTTAGGGTTAGGCGTTTTGCGCTGCTTCGCGATGTAC
GGGCCAGATATACGCGTCTCGAGGGATCCAAGCTGGCCGCACGTCTCCCTATCAGTGATAGAGAAGTCGA
CACGTCTCGAGCTCCCTATCAGTGATAGAGAAGGTACGTCTAGAACGTCTCCCTATCAGTGATAGAGAAG
TCGACACGTCTCGAGCTCCCTATCAGTGATAGAGAAGGTACCCCCTATATAAGCAGAGCTCGTTTAGTGA
ACCGTCAGATCGCCTGGAGACGCCATCCACGCTGTTTTGACCTCCATAGAAGACACCGGGACCGATCCAG
CCTCCGCGGAGGCTGGATCCTCTAGCGTTTAAACTTAAGCTTTAGACAAGTTTGTACAAAAAAGCTGAAC
GAGAAACGTAAAATGATATAAATATCAATATATTAAATTAGATTTTGCATAAAAAACAGACTACATAATA
CTGTAAAACACAACATATCCAGTCACTATGGCGGCCGCATTAGGCACCCCAGGCTTTACACTTTATGCTT
CCGGCTCGTATAATGTGTGGATTTTGAGTTAGGATCCGTCGAGATTTTCAGGAGCTAAGGAAGCTAAAAT
GGAGAAAAAAATCACTGGATATACCACCGTTGATATATCCCAATGGCATCGTAAAGAACATTTTGAGGCA
TTTCAGTCAGTTGCTCAATGTACCTATAACCAGACCGTTCAGCTGGATATTACGGCCTTTTTAAAGACCG
TAAAGAAAAATAAGCACAAGTTTTATCCGGCCTTTATTCACATTCTTGCCCGCCTGATGAATGCTCATCC
GGAATTCCGTATGGCAATGAAAGACGGTGAGCTGGTGATATGGGATAGTGTTCACCCTTGTTACACCGTT
TTCCATGAGCAAACTGAAACGTTTTCATCGCTCTGGAGTGAATACCACGACGATTTCCGGCAGTTTCTAC
ACATATATTCGCAAGATGTGGCGTGTTACGGTGAAAACCTGGCCTATTTCCCTAAAGGGTTTATTGAGAA
TATGTTTTTCGTCTCAGCCAATCCCTGGGTGAGTTTCACCAGTTTTGATTTAAACGTGGCCAATATGGAC
AACTTCTTCGCCCCCGTTTTCACCATGGGCAAATATTATACGCAAGGCGACAAGGTGCTGATGCCGCTGG
CGATTCAGGTTCATCATGCCGTTTGTGATGGCTTCCATGTCGGCAGAATGCTTAATGAATTACAACAGTA
CTGCGATGAGTGGCAGGGCGGGGCGTAAAGATCTGGATCCGGCTTACTAAAAGCCAGATAACAGTATGCG
TATTTGCGCGCTGATTTTTGCGGTATAAGAATATATACTGATATGTATACCCGAAGTATGTCAAAAAGAG
GTATGCTATGAAGCAGCGTATTACAGTGACAGTTGACAGCGACAGCTATCAGTTGCTCAAGGCATATATG
ATGTCAATATCTCCGGTCTGGTAAGCACAACCATGCAGAATGAAGCCCGTCGTCTGCGTGCCGAACGCTG
GAAAGCGGAAAATCAGGAAGGGATGGCTGAGGTCGCCCGGTTTATTGAAATGAACGGCTCTTTTGCTGAC
GAGAACAGGGGCTGGTGAAATGCAGTTTAAGGTTTACACCTATAAAAGAGAGAGCCGTTATCGTCTGTTT
GTGGATGTACAGAGTGATATTATTGACACGCCCGGGCGACGGATGGTGATCCCCCTGGCCAGTGCACGTC
TGCTGTCAGATAAAGTCTCCCGTGAACTTTACCCGGTGGTGCATATCGGGGATGAAAGCTGGCGCATGAT
GACCACCGATATGGCCAGTGTGCCGGTCTCCGTTATCGGGGAAGAAGTGGCTGATCTCAGCCACCGCGAA
AATGACATCAAAAACGCCATTAACCTGATGTTCTGGGGAATATAAATGTCAGGCTCCCTTATACACAGCC
AGTCTGCAGGTCGACCATAGTGACTGGATATGTTGTGTTTTACAGTATTATGTAGTCTGTTTTTTATGCA
AAATCTAATTTAATATATTGATATTTATATCATTTTACGTTTCTCGTTCAGCTTTCTTGTACAAAGTGGT
TGATTCTAGAATGAAGGACAACACCGTGCCCCTGAAGCTGATCGCCCTGCTGGCCAACGGCGAGTTCCAC
AGCGGCGAGCAGCTGGGCGAGACCCTGGGCATGAGCCGGGCCGCCATCAACAAGCACATCCAGACCCTGC
GGGACTGGGGCGTGGACGTGTTCACCGTGCCCGGCAAGGGCTACAGCCTGCCCGAGCCCATCCAGCTGCT
GAACGCCAAGCAGATCCTGGGCCAGCTGGACGGCGGCAGCGTGGCCGTGCTGCCCGTGATCGACAGCACC
AACCAGTACCTGCTGGACCGGATCGGCGAGCTGAAGAGCGGCGACGCCTGCATCGCCGAGTACCAGCAGG
CCGGCCGGGGCGGCCGGGGCCGGAAGTGGTTCAGCCCCTTCGGCGCCAACCTGTACCTGAGCATGTTCTG
GCGGCTGGAGCAGGGCCCCGCCGCCGCCATCGGCCTGAGCCTGGTGATCGGCATCGTGATGGCCGAGGTG
CTGCGGAAGCTGGGCGCCGACAAGGTGCGGGTGAAGTGGCCCAACGACCTGTACCTGCAGGACCGGAAGC
TGGCCGGCATCCTGGTGGAGCTGACCGGCAAGACCGGCGACGCCGCCCAGATCGTGATCGGCGCCGGCAT
CAACATGGCCATGCGGCGGGTGGAGGAGAGCGTGGTGAACCAGGGCTGGATCACCCTGCAGGAGGCCGGC
ATCAACCTGGACCGGAACACCCTGGCCGCCATGCTGATCCGGGAGCTGCGGGCCGCCCTGGAGCTGTTCG
AGCAGGAGGGCCTGGCCCCCTACCTGAGCCGGTGGGAGAAGCTGGACAACTTCATCAACCGGCCCGTGAA
GCTGATCATCGGCGACAAGGAGATCTTCGGCATCAGCCGGGGCATCGACAAGCAGGGCGCCCTGCTGCTG
GAGCAGGACGGCATCATCAAGCCCTGGATGGGCGGCGAGATCAGCCTGCGGAGCGCCGAGAAGGGGGGAT
CTGGCCCCGGCGGCGGCGCGCCAGACTACAAAGACGATGACGATAAATAACTCGAGTCTAGAGGGCCCGT
TTAAACCCGCTGATCAGCCTCGACTGTGCCTTCTAGTTGCCAGCCATCTGTTGTTTGCCCCTCCCCCGTG
CCTTCCTTGACCCTGGAAGGTGCCACTCCCACTGTCCTTTCCTAATAAAATGAGGAAATTGCATCGCATT
GTCTGAGTAGGTGTCATTCTATTCTGGGGGGTGGGGTGGGGCAGGACAGCAAGGGGGAGGATTGGGAAGA
CAATAGCAGGCATGCTGGGGATGCGGTGGGCTCTATGGCTTCTGAGGCGGAAAGAACCAGCTGGGGCTCT
AGGGGGTATCCCC
[124 nt withheld, positions 6874-6997]
C
[91 nt withheld, positions 6999-7089]
AGGGTGATGGTTCACGTACCTAGAAGTTCCTATTCCGAAGTTCCTATTCTCTAGAAAGTATAGGAACTTC
CTTGGCCAAAAAGCCTGAACTCACCGCGACGTCTGTCGAGAAGTTTCTGATCGAAAAGTTCGACAGCGTC
TCCGACCTGATGCAGCTCTCGGAGGGCGAAGAATCTCGTGCTTTCAGCTTCGATGTAGGAGGGCGTGGAT
ATGTCCTGCGGGTAAATAGCTGCGCCGATGGTTTCTACAAAGATCGTTATGTTTATCGGCACT
Features (pLannotate 1.2.2; 29 found; start..end, strand, type, name):
    837..962     +  CDS            ble (fragment): BLE_KLEPN - Experimental evidence at protein level: Swiss-Prot protein existence level 1. Binding protein with a strong affinity to the bleomycin family of antibiotics. Binds to CL990; an antimitotic-antibiotic compound. From Klebsiella pneumoniae.
    957..1078    +  polyA_signal   SV40 poly(A) signal: SV40 polyadenylation signal
   1151..1167    -  protein_bind   lac operator: The lac repressor binds to the lac operator to inhibit transcription in E. coli. This inhibition can be relieved by adding lactose or isopropyl-β-D-thiogalactopyranoside (IPTG). lac repressor encoded by lacI
   1175..1205    -  promoter       lac promoter: promoter for the E. coli lac operon
   1220..1241    -  protein_bind   CAP binding site: CAP binding activates transcription in the presence of cAMP. E. coli catabolite activator protein
   1254..1346    -  CDS            lacI (fragment): lac repressor; lacI; The lac repressor binds to the lac operator to inhibit transcription in E. coli. This inhibition can be relieved by adding lactose or isopropyl-β-D-thiogalactopyranoside (IPTG).
   1529..2117    -  rep_origin     ori: high-copy-number ColE1/pMB1/pBR322/pUC origin of replication
   2288..3148    -  CDS            AmpR: β-lactamase; bla; confers resistance to ampicillin, carbenicillin, and related antibiotics
   3149..3253    -  promoter       AmpR promoter: bla
   3312..3364    -  misc_feature   bom (fragment): basis of mobility region from pBR322
   3545..3565    +  promoter       tight TRE promoter (fragment): Tet-responsive promoter PTight, consisting of seven tet operator sequences followed by the minimal CMV promoter
   3582..3602    +  promoter       tight TRE promoter (fragment): Tet-responsive promoter PTight, consisting of seven tet operator sequences followed by the minimal CMV promoter
   3619..3639    +  promoter       tight TRE promoter (fragment): Tet-responsive promoter PTight, consisting of seven tet operator sequences followed by the minimal CMV promoter
   3656..3676    +  promoter       tight TRE promoter (fragment): Tet-responsive promoter PTight, consisting of seven tet operator sequences followed by the minimal CMV promoter
   3684..3729    +  promoter       TRE3GV promoter (fragment): 3rd-generation Tet-responsive promoter that can be activated by binding of Tet-On® 3G, optimized for retroviral and lentiviral vectors
   3826..3950    +  protein_bind   attR1: mutant version of attR; recombination site for the Gateway® LR reaction LR Clonase™
   3975..4005    +  promoter       lac UV5 promoter: E. coli lac promoter with an "up" mutation
   4029..4058    +  promoter       cat promoter (fragment): promoter of the E. coli cat gene encoding chloramphenicol acetyltransferase
   4059..4718    +  CDS            CmR: chloramphenicol acetyltransferase; cat; confers resistance to chloramphenicol
   4897..5055    +  CDS            ccdA (fragment): CCDA_ECO57 - Also known as H, letA. Experimental evidence at protein level: Swiss-Prot protein existence level 1. Antitoxin component of a type II toxin-antitoxin (TA) system which inhibits the post-segregational killing (PSK) of plasmid-free cells, also referred to as a plasmid addiction system. Binds to and blocks the activity of CcdB; will also remove bound CcdB protein from the CcdB-GyrA complex by forming a CcdA-CcdB complex, a process termed rejuvenation. Functions as a transcriptional corepressor for the ccdAB operon, repression also requires CcdB (By similarity). From Escherichia coli
   5060..5362    +  CDS            ccdB: CCDB_ECOLI - Also known as G, letB, letD. Experimental evidence at protein level: Swiss-Prot protein existence level 1. Toxic component of a type II toxin-antitoxin (TA) system, functioning in plasmid maintainence. Responsible for the post- segregational killing (PSK) of plasmid-free cells, also referred to as a plasmid addiction system. Half-life of over 2 hours. Cell killing by CcdB is accompanied by filamentation, defects in chromosome and plasmid segregation, defects in cell division, formation of anucleate cells, decreased DNA synthesis and plasmid loss. Interferes with the activity of DN
   5406..5530    -  protein_bind   attR2: mutant version of attR; recombination site for the Gateway® LR reaction LR Clonase™
   5541..6503    +  CDS            birA: BIRA_ECOLI - Also known as bioR, dhbB. Experimental evidence at protein level: Swiss-Prot protein existence level 1. Acts both as a biotin--[acetyl-CoA-carboxylase] ligase and a biotin-operon repressor. In the presence of ATP, BirA activates biotin to form the BirA-biotinyl-5'-adenylate (BirA-bio-5'-AMP or holoBirA) complex. HoloBirA can either transfer the biotinyl moiety to the biotin carboxyl carrier protein (BCCP) subunit of acetyl-CoA carboxylase, or bind to the biotin operator site and inhibit transcription of the operon. From Escherichia coli (strain K12).
   6534..6557    +  CDS            3xFLAG (fragment): three tandem FLAG® epitope tags
   6604..6828    +  polyA_signal   bGH poly(A) signal: bovine growth hormone polyadenylation signal
   6832..6853    +  promoter       SV40 promoter (fragment): SV40 enhancer and early promoter
   6874..7107    +  rep_origin     f1 ori (fragment) (sequence partly withheld): f1 bacteriophage origin of replication; arrow indicates direction of (+) strand synthesis
   7112..7159    +  protein_bind   FRT: FLP-mediated recombination occurs in the 8-bp core sequence TCTAGAAA (Turan and Bode, 2011). FLP recombinase from the Saccharomyces cerevisiae 2μ plasmid
   7167..827     +  CDS            HygR (across the origin): hygromycin B phosphotransferase confers resistance to hygromycin
