[The description below was written by a language model from this plasmid's Addgene catalogue record and pLannotate feature annotations shown in this document.]
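Description:
3'-BirA*-FLAG minimal CMV pCDNA5 is an empty Gateway destination vector built on a modified pcDNA5 backbone for inducible mammalian expression of C-terminally BirA*-FLAG-tagged proteins. It is propagated in E. coli through a high-copy ColE1/pUC-type origin with ampicillin resistance. Because it still carries the Gateway counter-selection cassette, it must be maintained in a ccdB-tolerant strain. That cassette, flanked by attR1 and attR2, contains a chloramphenicol resistance gene and the ccdB toxin gene. An LR reaction with an entry clone replaces it with the open reading frame of interest, and ccdB loss allows recovery of recombinants in standard strains.

Upstream of attR1, the feature table shows repeated tet-operator fragments followed by a minimal promoter segment (annotated as Tet-responsive promoter fragments, consistent with the "minimal CMV" in the name), so transcription depends on a tetracycline-controlled transactivator. Downstream of attR2 lie the E. coli birA coding sequence, which the name indicates is the promiscuous BirA* variant used for proximity-dependent biotinylation, a FLAG epitope and the bGH polyadenylation signal. An inserted ORF lacking a stop codon would therefore be fused at its C-terminus to BirA*-FLAG.

An FRT site sits directly before a hygromycin resistance gene that has no annotated intact promoter and ends at an SV40 poly(A) signal, the usual Flp-In arrangement in which hygromycin resistance is gained only after FLP-mediated integration at a genomic FRT site. According to the record, the intended recipients are N2a cells expressing rtTA3 with an FRT site in the Rosa26 locus, giving single-copy, inducible bait lines. Such lines suit BioID-type proximity labelling or FLAG affinity purification for interactome studies.
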