Addgene plasmid #212047: 3'-BirA*-FLAG minimal CMV pCDNA5
Purpose: (Empty Backbone) LR destination vector for integration into N2a rtTA3 expressing cells with an FRT site in the Rosa26 locus
Depositing lab: Benjamin Blencowe. Depositing organization: University of Toronto. Publication: Systematic analysis of alternative exon-dependent interactome remodeling reveals multitasking functions of gene regulatory factors. Roth JF, Braunschweig U, Wu M, Li JD, Lin ZY, Larsen B, Weatheritt RJ, Gingras AC, Blencowe BJ. Mol Cell. 2023 Dec 7;83(23):4222-4238.e10. doi: 10.1016/j.molcel.2023.10.034. PubMed 38065061.
Backbone
  Vector backbone: modified pCDNA5 destination vector
  Vector type: Mammalian Expression
Growth in bacteria
  Bacterial resistance: Ampicillin, 100 μg/mL
  Growth temperature: 37°C
  Growth strain: ccdB Survival
  Copy number: High Copy
Gene/Insert
  Gene/Insert name: None
Terms and licenses: Academic/Nonprofit Terms; Industry Terms: Not Available to Industry
How to cite: 3'-BirA*-FLAG minimal CMV pCDNA5 was a gift from Benjamin Blencowe (Addgene plasmid # 212047 ; http://n2t.net/addgene:212047 ; RRID:Addgene_212047)
